>Addgene plasmid #111675 | MAC_C_SCO1 | addgene full sequence | sequence record 212834 | Addgene NGS Result
TACGCGTTGACATTGATTATTGACTAGTTATTAATAGTAATCAATTACGGGGTCATTAGTTCATAGCCCA
TATATGGAGTTCCGCGTTACATAACTTACGGTAAATGGCCCGCCTGGCTGACCGCCCAACGACCCCCGCC
CATTGACGTCAATAATGACGTATGTTCCCATAGTAACGCCAATAGGGACTTTCCATTGACGTCAATGGGT
GGAGTATTTACGGTAAACTGCCCACTTGGCAGTACATCAAGTGTATCATATGCCAAGTACGCCCCCTATT
GACGTCAATGACGGTAAATGGCCCGCCTGGCATTATGCCCAGTACATGACCTTATGGGACTTTCCTACTT
GGCAGTACATCTACGTATTAGTCATCGCTATTACCATGGTGATGCGGTTTTGGCAGTACATCAATGGGCG
TGGATAGCGGTTTGACTCACGGGGATTTCCAAGTCTCCACCCCATTGACGTCAATGGGAGTTTGTTTTGG
CACCAAAATCAACGGGACTTTCCAAAATGTCGTAACAACTCCGCCCCATTGACGCAAATGGGCGGTAGGC
GTGTACGGTGGGAGGTCTATATAAGCAGAGCTCTCCCTATCAGTGATAGAGATCTCCCTATCAGTGATAG
AGATCGTCGACGAGCTCGTTTAGTGAACCGTCAGATCGCCTGGAGACGCCATCCACGCTGTTTTGACCTC
CATAGAAGACACCGGGACCGATCCAGCCTCCGGACTCTAGCGTTTAAACTTAAGCTTGGTACCGAGCTCG
GATCCACTAGTCCAGTGTGGTGGAATTCTGCAGATATCAACAAGTTTGTACAAAAAAGCAGGCTCCACCA
TGGCGATGCTGGTCCTAGTACCCGGACGAGTTATGCGGCCTCTGGGTGGCCAACTTTGGCGCTTCTTGCC
TCGCGGACTCGAGTTTTGGGGCCCAGCCGAGGGGACTGCGAGAGTCTTGCTGAGGCAGTTCTGCGCGCGG
CAAGCGGAGGCGTGGCGTGCCTCGGGGCGCCCTGGCTATTGCCTGGGAACCCGGCCCCTCAGCACTGCGA
GGCCGCCACCCCCGTGGTCGCAGAAGGGCCCCGGAGACTCCACGCGCCCCTCGAAGCCCGGGCCTGTTTC
CTGGAAGTCTTTAGCAATCACATTTGCTATTGGAGGAGCTTTACTGGCTGGAATGAAGCACGTCAAGAAA
GAAAAGGCAGAGAAGTTAGAGAAGGAACGGCAGCGACACATCGGCAAGCCTTTACTTGGGGGACCGTTTT
CCCTCACAACTCATACTGGGGAGCGTAAAACTGACAAGGACTACTTGGGTCAGTGGTTATTGATTTATTT
TGGCTTCACTCATTGCCCTGATGTCTGTCCAGAAGAACTAGAAAAGATGATTCAAGTCGTGGATGAAATA
GATAGCATTACAACTCTGCCAGATCTAACTCCACTTTTCATCAGCATTGACCCAGAGAGGGACACAAAAG
AAGCCATCGCAAATTATGTGAAAGAATTTTCTCCCAAACTGGTTGGCTTGACTGGCACGAGAGAAGAGGT
CGATCAAGTGGCCAGAGCATACAGAGTGTATTACAGCCCTGGCCCCAAGGACGAAGATGAAGACTACATA
GTGGATCACACAATAATAATGTACTTGATTGGACCAGATGGTGAGTTTCTAGATTATTTTGGCCAGAACA
AGAGGAAGGGAGAAATAGCTGCTTCAATTGCCACACACATGAGGCCATACAGAAAAAAGAGCTTGGACCC
AGCTTTCTTGTACAAAGTGGTTGATATCAAGGCCGCCGACATCACCAGCCTGTACAAGAAAGTGGGGTGG
AGCCATCCCCAGTTCGAGAAGGGCGGAGGATCTGGCGGCGGAAGCGGCGGAGGAAGCTGGTCCCACCCTC
AGTTTGAGAAAGGCACCGAGCTGGGCAGCACCATGGCCAGCTACCCCTACGACGTGCCCGACTACGCCAA
GGACAACACCGTGCCCCTGAAGCTGATCGCCCTGCTGGCCAACGGCGAGTTCCACTCTGGCGAGCAGCTG
GGCGAGACACTGGGCATGAGCAGAGCCGCCATCAACAAGCACATCCAGACCCTGCGGGACTGGGGCGTGG
ACGTGTTCACAGTGCCCGGCAAGGGCTACAGCCTGCCCGAGCCCATCCAGCTGCTGAACGCCAAGCAGAT
CCTGGGCCAGCTGGATGGCGGATCTGTGGCCGTGCTGCCCGTGATCGACAGCACCAACCAGTATCTGCTC
GACCGGATCGGCGAGCTGAAGTCCGGCGACGCCTGTATCGCCGAGTACCAGCAGGCCGGCAGAGGCGGCA
GGGGCAGAAAGTGGTTCAGCCCCTTCGGCGCCAACCTGTACCTGAGCATGTTCTGGAGACTGGAACAGGG
CCCAGCCGCCGCTATTGGCCTGAGCCTGGTCATCGGCATCGTGATGGCCGAGGTGCTGCGGAAGCTGGGC
GCCGACAAAGTGCGCGTGAAGTGGCCCAACGACCTGTATCTGCAGGACCGGAAGCTGGCCGGCATCCTGG
TGGAACTGACCGGCAAAACAGGCGACGCCGCCCAGATCGTGATCGGCGCTGGCATCAACATGGCCATGCG
GCGGGTGGAAGAGAGCGTGGTCAACCAGGGCTGGATCACCCTGCAGGAAGCCGGCATCAACCTGGACCGG
AACACCCTGGCCGCCATGCTGATCAGAGAGCTGAGAGCCGCCCTGGAACTGTTCGAGCAGGAAGGCCTGG
CCCCCTACCTGAGCAGATGGGAGAAGCTGGACAACTTCATCAACCGGCCCGTGAAACTGATCATCGGCGA
CAAAGAGATCTTCGGCATCAGCCGGGGCATCGACAAGCAGGGGGCCCTGCTCCTGGAACAGGACGGCATC
ATCAAGCCCTGGATGGGCGGCGAGATCAGCCTGCGGAGCGCCGAGAAGTGATGACTCGAGTCTAGAGGGC
CCGTTTAAACCCGCTGATCAGCCTCGACTGTGCCTTCTAGTTGCCAGCCATCTGTTGTTTGCCCCTCCCC
CGTGCCTTCCTTGACCCTGGAAGGTGCCACTCCCACTGTCCTTTCCTAATAAAATGAGGAAATTGCATCG
CATTGTCTGAGTAGGTGTCATTCTATTCTGGGGGGTGGGGTGGGGCAGGACAGCAAGGGGGAGGATTGGG
AAGACAATAGCAGGCATGCTGGGGATGCGGTGGGCTCTATGGCTTCTGAGGCGGAAAGAACCAGCTGGGG
CTCTAGGGGGTATCCCC
[124 nt withheld, positions 3238-3361]
C
[91 nt withheld, positions 3363-3453]
AGGGTGATGGTTCACGTACCTAGAAGTTCCTATTCCGAAGTTCCTATTCTCTAGAAAGTATAGGAACTTC
CTTGGCCAAAAAGCCTGAACTCACCGCGACGTCTGTCGAGAAGTTTCTGATCGAAAAGTTCGACAGCGTC
TCCGACCTGATGCAGCTCTCGGAGGGCGAAGAATCTCGTGCTTTCAGCTTCGATGTAGGAGGGCGTGGAT
ATGTCCTGCGGGTAAATAGCTGCGCCGATGGTTTCTACAAAGATCGTTATGTTTATCGGCACTTTGCATC
GGCCGCGCTCCCGATTCCGGAAGTGCTTGACATTGGGGAATTCAGCGAGAGCCTGACCTATTGCATCTCC
CGCCGTGCACAGGGTGTCACGTTGCAAGACCTGCCTGAAACCGAACTGCCCGCTGTTCTGCAGCCGGTCG
CGGAGGCCATGGATGCGATCGCTGCGGCCGATCTTAGCCAGACGAGCGGGTTCGGCCCATTCGGACCGCA
AGGAATCGGTCAATACACTACATGGCGTGATTTCATATGCGCGATTGCTGATCCCCATGTGTATCACTGG
CAAACTGTGATGGACGACACCGTCAGTGCGTCCGTCGCGCAGGCTCTCGATGAGCTGATGCTTTGGGCCG
AGGACTGCCCCGAAGTCCGGCACCTCGTGCACGCGGATTTCGGCTCCAACAATGTCCTGACGGACAATGG
CCGCATAACAGCGGTCATTGACTGGAGCGAGGCGATGTTCGGGGATTCCCAATACGAGGTCGCCAACATC
TTCTTCTGGAGGCCGTGGTTGGCTTGTATGGAGCAGCAGACGCGCTACTTCGAGCGGAGGCATCCGGAGC
TTGCAGGATCGCCGCGGCTCCGGGCGTATATGCTCCGCATTGGTCTTGACCAACTCTATCAGAGCTTGGT
TGACGGCAATTTCGATGATGCAGCTTGGGCGCAGGGTCGATGCGACGCAATCGTCCGATCCGGAGCCGGG
ACTGTCGGGCGTACACAAATCGCCCGCAGAAGCGCGGCCGTCTGGACCGATGGCTGTGTAGAAGTACTCG
CCGATAGTGGAAACCGACGCCCCAGCACTCGTCCGAGGGCAAAGGAATAGCACGTACTACGAGATTTCGA
TTCCACCGCCGCCTTCTATGAAAGGTTGGGCTTCGGAATCGTTTTCCGGGACGCCGGCTGGATGATCCTC
CAGCGCGGGGATCTCATGCTGGAGTTCTTCGCCCACCCCAACTTGTTTATTGCAGCTTATAATGGTTACA
AATAAAGCAATAGCATCACAAATTTCACAAATAAAGCATTTTTTTCACTGCATTCTAGTTGTGGTTTGTC
CAAACTCATCAATGTATCTTATCATGTCTGTATACCGTCGACCTCTAGCTAGAGCTTGGCGTAATCATGG
TCATAGCTGTTTCCTGTGTGAAATTGTTATCCGCTCACAATTCCACACAACATACGAGCCGGAAGCATAA
AGTGTAAAGCCTGGGGTGCCTAATGAGTGAGCTAACTCACATTAATTGCGTTGCGCTCACTGCCCGCTTT
CCAGTCGGGAAACCTGTCGTGCCAGCTGCATTAATGAATCGGCCAACGCGCGGGGAGAGGCGGTTTGCGT
ATTGGGCGCTCTTCCGCTTCCTCGCTCACTGACTCGCTGCGCTCGGTCGTTCGGCTGCGGCGAGCGGTAT
CAGCTCACTCAAAGGCGGTAATACGGTTATCCACAGAATCAGGGGATAACGCAGGAAAGAACATGTGAGC
AAAAGGCCAGCAAAAGGCCAGGAACCGTAAAAAGGCCGCGTTGCTGGCGTTTTTCCATAGGCTCCGCCCC
CCTGACGAGCATCACAAAAATCGACGCTCAAGTCAGAGGTGGCGAAACCCGACAGGACTATAAAGATACC
AGGCGTTTCCCCCTGGAAGCTCCCTCGTGCGCTCTCCTGTTCCGACCCTGCCGCTTACCGGATACCTGTC
CGCCTTTCTCCCTTCGGGAAGCGTGGCGCTTTCTCATAGCTCACGCTGTAGGTATCTCAGTTCGGTGTAG
GTCGTTCGCTCCAAGCTGGGCTGTGTGCACGAACCCCCCGTTCAGCCCGACCGCTGCGCCTTATCCGGTA
ACTATCGTCTTGAGTCCAACCCGGTAAGACACGACTTATCGCCACTGGCAGCAGCCACTGGTAACAGGAT
TAGCAGAGCGAGGTATGTAGGCGGTGCTACAGAGTTCTTGAAGTGGTGGCCTAACTACGGCTACACTAGA
AGAACAGTATTTGGTATCTGCGCTCTGCTGAAGCCAGTTACCTTCGGAAAAAGAGTTGGTAGCTCTTGAT
CCGGCAAACAAACCACCGCTGGTAGCGGTGGTTTTTTTGTTTGCAAGCAGCAGATTACGCGCAGAAAAAA
AGGATCTCAAGAAGATCCTTTGATCTTTTCTACGGGGTCTGACGCTCAGTGGAACGAAAACTCACGTTAA
GGGATTTTGGTCATGAGATTATCAAAAAGGATCTTCACCTAGATCCTTTTAAATTAAAAATGAAGTTTTA
AATCAATCTAAAGTATATATGAGTAAACTTGGTCTGACAGTTACCAATGCTTAATCAGTGAGGCACCTAT
CTCAGCGATCTGTCTATTTCGTTCATCCATAGTTGCCTGACTCCCCGTCGTGTAGATAACTACGATACGG
GAGGGCTTACCATCTGGCCCCAGTGCTGCAATGATACCGCGAGACCCACGCTCACCGGCTCCAGATTTAT
CAGCAATAAACCAGCCAGCCGGAAGGGCCGAGCGCAGAAGTGGTCCTGCAACTTTATCCGCCTCCATCCA
GTCTATTAATTGTTGCCGGGAAGCTAGAGTAAGTAGTTCGCCAGTTAATAGTTTGCGCAACGTTGTTGCC
ATTGCTACAGGCATCGTGGTGTCACGCTCGTCGTTTGGTATGGCTTCATTCAGCTCCGGTTCCCAACGAT
CAAGGCGAGTTACATGATCCCCCATGTTGTGCAAAAAAGCGGTTAGCTCCTTCGGTCCTCCGATCGTTGT
CAGAAGTAAGTTGGCCGCAGTGTTATCACTCATGGTTATGGCAGCACTGCATAATTCTCTTACTGTCATG
CCATCCGTAAGATGCTTTTCTGTGACTGGTGAGTACTCAACCAAGTCATTCTGAGAATAGTGTATGCGGC
GACCGAGTTGCTCTTGCCCGGCGTCAATACGGGATAATACCGCGCCACATAGCAGAACTTTAAAAGTGCT
CATCATTGGAAAACGTTCTTCGGGGCGAAAACTCTCAAGGATCTTACCGCTGTTGAGATCCAGTTCGATG
TAACCCACTCGTGCACCCAACTGATCTTCAGCATCTTTTACTTTCACCAGCGTTTCTGGGTGAGCAAAAA
CAGGAAGGCAAAATGCCGCAAAAAAGGGAATAAGGGCGACACGGAAATGTTGAATACTCATACTCTTCCT
TTTTCAATATTATTGAAGCATTTATCAGGGTTATTGTCTCATGAGCGGATACATATTTGAATGTATTTAG
AAAAATAAACAAATAGGGGTTCCGCGCACATTTCCCCGAAAAGTGCCACCTGACGTCGACGGATCGGGAG
ATCTCCCGATCCCCTATGGTGCACTCTCAGTACAATCTGCTCTGATGCCGCATAGTTAAGCCAGTATCTG
CTCCCTGCTTGTGTGTTGGAGGTCGCTGAGTAGTGCGCGAGCAAAATTTAAGCTACAACAAGGCAAGGCT
TGACCGACAATTGCATGAAGAATCTGCTTAGGGTTAGGCGTTTTGCGCTGCTTCGCGATGTACGGGCCAG
ATA
Features (pLannotate 1.2.2; 24 found; start..end, strand, type, name):
      9..388     +  enhancer       CMV enhancer: human cytomegalovirus immediate early enhancer
    389..592     +  promoter       CMV promoter: human cytomegalovirus (CMV) immediate early promoter
    594..613     +  promoter       PLtetO-1 promoter (fragment): modified phage lambda PL promoter with tet operator sites (Lutz and Bujard, 1997)
    615..634     +  promoter       PLtetO-1 promoter (fragment): modified phage lambda PL promoter with tet operator sites (Lutz and Bujard, 1997)
    642..675     +  promoter       TRE3GV promoter (fragment): 3rd-generation Tet-responsive promoter that can be activated by binding of Tet-On® 3G, optimized for retroviral and lentiviral vectors
    810..834     +  protein_bind   attB1: mutant version of attB; recombination site for the Gateway® BP reaction BP Clonase™
    840..1742    +  CDS            SCO1: SCO1_HUMAN - Also known as SCOD1. Experimental evidence at protein level: Swiss-Prot protein existence level 1. Copper metallochaperone essential for the maturation of cytochrome c oxidase subunit II (MT-CO2/COX2). Not required for the synthesis of MT-CO2/COX2 but plays a crucial role in stabilizing MT- CO2/COX2 during its subsequent maturation. Involved in transporting copper to the Cu(A) site on MT-CO2/COX2 (PubMed:15659396, PubMed:16735468, PubMed:17189203, PubMed:19336478, PubMed:15229189). Plays an important role in the regulation of copper homeostasis by controlling the abundance and cel
   1747..1771    -  protein_bind   attB2: mutant version of attB; recombination site for the Gateway® BP reaction BP Clonase™
   1959..2918    +  CDS            birA: BIRA_ECOLI - Also known as bioR, dhbB. Experimental evidence at protein level: Swiss-Prot protein existence level 1. Acts both as a biotin--[acetyl-CoA-carboxylase] ligase and a biotin-operon repressor. In the presence of ATP, BirA activates biotin to form the BirA-biotinyl-5'-adenylate (BirA-bio-5'-AMP or holoBirA) complex. HoloBirA can either transfer the biotinyl moiety to the biotin carboxyl carrier protein (BCCP) subunit of acetyl-CoA carboxylase, or bind to the biotin operator site and inhibit transcription of the operon. From Escherichia coli (strain K12).
   2968..3192    +  polyA_signal   bGH poly(A) signal: bovine growth hormone polyadenylation signal
   3196..3217    +  promoter       SV40 promoter (fragment): SV40 enhancer and early promoter
   3238..3471    +  rep_origin     f1 ori (fragment) (sequence partly withheld): f1 bacteriophage origin of replication; arrow indicates direction of (+) strand synthesis
   3476..3523    +  protein_bind   FRT: FLP-mediated recombination occurs in the 8-bp core sequence TCTAGAAA (Turan and Bode, 2011). FLP recombinase from the Saccharomyces cerevisiae 2μ plasmid
   3531..4553    +  CDS            HygR: aminoglycoside phosphotransferase from E. coli; aph(4)-Ia; confers resistance to hygromycin
   4563..4688    +  CDS            ble (fragment): BLE_KLEPN - Experimental evidence at protein level: Swiss-Prot protein existence level 1. Binding protein with a strong affinity to the bleomycin family of antibiotics. Binds to CL990; an antimitotic-antibiotic compound. From Klebsiella pneumoniae.
   4683..4804    +  polyA_signal   SV40 poly(A) signal: SV40 polyadenylation signal
   4877..4893    -  protein_bind   lac operator: The lac repressor binds to the lac operator to inhibit transcription in E. coli. This inhibition can be relieved by adding lactose or isopropyl-β-D-thiogalactopyranoside (IPTG). lac repressor encoded by lacI
   4901..4931    -  promoter       lac promoter: promoter for the E. coli lac operon
   4946..4967    -  protein_bind   CAP binding site: CAP binding activates transcription in the presence of cAMP. E. coli catabolite activator protein
   4980..5072    -  CDS            lacI (fragment): lac repressor; lacI; The lac repressor binds to the lac operator to inhibit transcription in E. coli. This inhibition can be relieved by adding lactose or isopropyl-β-D-thiogalactopyranoside (IPTG).
   5255..5843    -  rep_origin     ori: high-copy-number ColE1/pMB1/pBR322/pUC origin of replication
   6014..6874    -  CDS            AmpR: β-lactamase; bla; confers resistance to ampicillin, carbenicillin, and related antibiotics
   6875..6979    -  promoter       AmpR promoter: bla
   7038..7090    -  misc_feature   bom (fragment): basis of mobility region from pBR322
