[The description below was written by a language model from this plasmid's Addgene catalogue record and pLannotate feature annotations shown in this document.]
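Description:
MAC_C_SCO1 is a 7.2 kb mammalian expression plasmid built on the MAC-tag-C Gateway destination backbone, carrying the human SCO1 open reading frame fused at its C-terminus to the MAC-tag. It is maintained in E. coli through a high-copy ColE1/pUC-type origin with ampicillin resistance (AmpR under its own bla promoter). The SCO1 ORF, taken from the CCSB-DFCI hORFeome collection, was inserted by Gateway recombination and is flanked by attB1 and attB2 sites. SCO1 encodes a copper metallochaperone needed for maturation of cytochrome c oxidase subunit II.

Expression is driven by the CMV immediate-early enhancer and promoter. This is followed by short matches to tet operator-containing promoters, which suggest a tetracycline-regulatable CMV/TetO arrangement that is repressed in cells expressing the Tet repressor, although the record does not state this explicitly. Downstream of attB2 lies a coding sequence annotated as E. coli BirA, the biotin ligase component of the tag, followed by a bGH polyadenylation signal. The associated publication title describes the MAC-tag as compatible with both affinity purification mass spectrometry and BioID proximity labelling; the affinity epitope portion of the tag is not separately annotated in the feature table.

An FRT site sits directly upstream of a hygromycin resistance gene that has no annotated promoter of its own and ends in an SV40 poly(A) signal. This layout is typical of FLP-mediated integration into a genomic FRT landing site, where correct insertion activates hygromycin resistance and gives isogenic stable lines. The construct is intended for MAC-tagged SCO1 expression to map its protein interactions and subcellular localization.
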