Addgene plasmid #111675: MAC_C_SCO1
Purpose: MAC-tagged gene expression
Depositing lab: Markku Varjosalo. Depositing organization: University of Helsinki, Institute of Biotechnology. Publication: An AP-MS- and BioID-compatible MAC-tag enables comprehensive mapping of protein interactions and subcellular localizations. Liu X, Salokas K, Tamene F, Jiu Y, Weldatsadik RG, Ohman T, Varjosalo M. Nat Commun. 2018 Mar 22;9(1):1188. doi: 10.1038/s41467-018-03523-2. PubMed 29568061.
Backbone
  Vector backbone: MAC-tag-C
  Backbone manufacturer: Markku Varjosalo, Addgene plasmid #108077
  Vector type: Mammalian Expression
Growth in bacteria
  Bacterial resistance: Ampicillin, 100 μg/mL
  Growth temperature: 37°C
  Growth strain: DH5alpha
  Copy number: High Copy
Gene/Insert
  Gene/Insert name: SCO1 (alt name: SCO1)
  Species: H. sapiens (human)
  Entrez Gene: SCO1 (a.k.a. SCOD1)
  Cloning method: Gateway Cloning
Terms and licenses: Academic/Nonprofit Terms; Industry Terms: Not Available to Industry
Depositor comments: CCSB-DFCI hORFeome collection(11052_C11)
How to cite: MAC_C_SCO1 was a gift from Markku Varjosalo (Addgene plasmid # 111675 ; http://n2t.net/addgene:111675 ; RRID:Addgene_111675)
